>Addgene plasmid #186379 | pDEST-Spe4-Kozak-mClover3-RfA | addgene full sequence | sequence record 373710 | Addgene Partial NGS Result
GCACTTTTCGGGGAAATGTGCGCGGAACCCCTATTTGTTTATTTTTCTAAATACATTCAAATATGTATCC
GCTCATGAGACAATAACCCTGATAAATGCTTCAATAATATTGAAAAAGGAAGAGTATGAGTATTCAACAT
TTCCGTGTCGCCCTTATTCCCTTTTTTGCGGCATTTTGCCTTCCTGTTTTTGCTCACCCAGAAACGCTGG
TGAAAGTAAAAGATGCTGAAGATCAGTTGGGTGCACGAGTGGGTTACATCGAACTGGATCTCAACAGCGG
TAAGATCCTTGAGAGTTTTCGCCCCGAAGAACGTTTTCCAATGATGAGCACTTTTAAAGTTCTGCTATGT
GGCGCGGTATTATCCCGTATTGACGCCGGGCAAGAGCAACTCGGTCGCCGCATACACTATTCTCAGAATG
ACTTGGTTGAGTACTCACCAGTCACAGAAAAGCATCTTACGGATGGCATGACAGTAAGAGAATTATGCAG
TGCTGCCATAACCATGAGTGATAACACTGCGGCCAACTTACTTCTGACAACGATCGGAGGACCGAAGGAG
CTAACCGCTTTTTTGCACAACATGGGGGATCATGTAACTCGCCTTGATCGTTGGGAACCGGAGCTGAATG
AAGCCATACCAAACGACGAGCGTGACACCACGATGCCTGTAGCAATGGCAACAACGTTGCGCAAACTATT
AACTGGCGAACTACTTACTCTAGCTTCCCGGCAACAATTAATAGACTGGATGGAGGCGGATAAAGTTGCA
GGACCACTTCTGCGCTCGGCCCTTCCGGCTGGCTGGTTTATTGCTGATAAATCTGGAGCCGGTGAGCGTG
GATCTCGCGGTATCATTGCAGCACTGGGGCCAGATGGTAAGCCCTCCCGTATCGTAGTTATCTACACGAC
GGGGAGTCAGGCAACTATGGATGAACGAAATAGACAGATCGCTGAGATAGGTGCCTCACTGATTAAGCAT
TGGTAACTGTCAGACCAAGTTTACTCATATATACTTTAGATTGATTTAAAACTTCATTTTTAATTTAAAA
GGATCTAGGTGAAGATCCTTTTTGATAATCTCATGACCAAAATCCCTTAACGTGAGTTTTCGTTCCACTG
AGCGTCAGACCCCGTAGAAAAGATCAAAGGATCTTCTTGAGATCCTTTTTTTCTGCGCGTAATCTGCTGC
TTGCAAACAAAAAAACCACCGCTACCAGCGGTGGTTTGTTTGCCGGATCAAGAGCTACCAACTCTTTTTC
CGAAGGTAACTGGCTTCAGCAGAGCGCAGATACCAAATACTGTTCTTCTAGTGTAGCCGTAGTTAGGCCA
CCACTTCAAGAACTCTGTAGCACCGCCTACATACCTCGCTCTGCTAATCCTGTTACCAGTGGCTGCTGCC
AGTGGCGATAAGTCGTGTCTTACCGGGTTGGACTCAAGACGATAGTTACCGGATAAGGCGCAGCGGTCGG
GCTGAACGGGGGGTTCGTGCACACAGCCCAGCTTGGAGCGAACGACCTACACCGAACTGAGATACCTACA
GCGTGAGCTATGAGAAAGCGCCACGCTTCCCGAAGGGAGAAAGGCGGACAGGTATCCGGTAAGCGGCAGG
GTCGGAACAGGAGAGCGCACGAGGGAGCTTCCAGGGGGAAACGCCTGGTATCTTTATAGTCCTGTCGGGT
TTCGCCACCTCTGACTTGAGCGTCGATTTTTGTGATGCTCGTCAGGGGGGCGGAGCCTATGGAAAAACGC
CAGCAACGCGGCCTTTTTACGGTTCCTGGCCTTTTGCTGGCCTTTTGCTCACATGTTCTTTCCTGCGTTA
TCCCCTGATTCTGTGGATAACCGTATTACCGCCTTTGAGTGAGCTGATACCGCTCGCCGCAGCCGAACGA
CCGAGCGCAGCGAGTCAGTGAGCGAGGAAGCGGAAGAGCGCCCAATACGCAAACCGCCTCTCCCCGCGCG
TTGGCCGATTCATTAATGCAGCTGGCACGACAGGTTTCCCGACTGGAAAGCGGGCAGTGAGCGCAACGCA
ATTAATGTGAGTTAGCTCACTCATTAGGCACCCCAGGCTTTACACTTTATGCTTCCGGCTCGTATGTTGT
GTGGAATTGTGAGCGGATAACAATTTCACACAGGAAACAGCTATGACCATGATTACGCCAAGCTCGAAAT
TAACCCTCACTAAAGGGAACAAAAGCTGGAGCTAAGCTTGCTTGTTCTTTTTGCAGAAGCTCAGAATAAA
CGCTCAACTTTGGCAGATCTCAGAAAAAATGGTGAGCAAGGGCGAGGAGCTGTTCACCGGGGTGGTGCCC
ATCCTGGTCGAGCTGGACGGCGACGTAAACGGCCACAAGTTCAGCGTCCGCGGCGAGGGCGAGGGCGATG
CCACCAACGGCAAGCTGACCCTGAAGTTCATCTGCACCACCGGCAAGCTGCCCGTGCCCTGGCCCACCCT
CGTGACCACCTTCGGCTACGGCGTGGCCTGCTTCAGCCGCTACCCCGACCACATGAAGCAGCACGACTTC
TTCAAGTCCGCCATGCCCGAAGGCTACGTCCAGGAGCGCACCATCTCTTTCAAGGACGACGGTACCTACA
AGACCCGCGCCGAGGTGAAGTTCGAGGGCGACACCCTGGTGAACCGCATCGAGCTGAAGGGCATCGACTT
CAAGGAGGACGGCAACATCCTGGGGCACAAGCTGGAGTACAACTTCAACAGCCACTACGTCTATATCACG
GCCGACAAGCAGAAGAACTGCATCAAGGCTAACTTCAAGATCCGCCACAACGTTGAGGACGGCAGCGTGC
AGCTCGCCGACCACTACCAGCAGAACACCCCCATCGGCGACGGCCCCGTGCTGCTGCCCGACAACCACTA
CCTGAGCCATCAGTCCAAGCTGAGCAAAGACCCCAACGAGAAGCGCGATCACATGGTCCTGCTGGAGTTC
GTGACCGCCGCCGGGATTACACATGGCATGGACGAGCTGTACAAGGTAATCACAAGTTTGTACAAAAAAG
CTGAACGAGAAACGTAAAATGATATAAATATCAATATATTAAATTAGATTTTGCATAAAAAACAGACTAC
ATAATACTGTAAAACACAACATATCCAGTCACTATGGCGGCCGCATTAGGCACCCCAGGCTTTACACTTT
ATGCTTCCGGCTCGTATAATGTGTGGATTTTGAGTTAGGATCCGGCGAGATTTTCAGGAGCTAAGGAAGC
TAAAATGGAGAAAAAAATCACTGGATATACCACCGTTGATATATCCCAATGGCATCGTAAAGAACATTTT
GAGGCATTTCAGTCAGTTGCTCAATGTACCTATAACCAGACCGTTCAGCTGGATATTACGGCCTTTTTAA
AGACCGTAAAGAAAAATAAGCACAAGTTTTATCCGGCCTTTATTCACATTCTTGCCCGCCTGATGAATGC
TCATCCGGAATTCCGTATGGCAATGAAAGACGGTGAGCTGGTGATATGGGATAGTGTTCACCCTTGTTAC
ACCGTTTTCCATGAGCAAACTGAAACGTTTTCATCGCTCTGGAGTGAATACCACGACGATTTCCGGCAGT
TTCTACACATATATTCGCAAGATGTGGCGTGTTACGGTGAAAACCTGGCCTATTTCCCTAAAGGGTTTAT
TGAGAATATGTTTTTCGTCTCAGCCAATCCCTGGGTGAGTTTCACCAGTTTTGATTTAAACGTGGCCAAT
ATGGACAACTTCTTCGCCCCCGTTTTCACCATGGGCAAATATTATACGCAAGGCGACAAGGTGCTGATGC
CGCTGGCGATTCAGGTTCATCATGCCGTCTGTGATGGCTTCCATGTCGGCAGAATGCTTAATGAATTACA
ACAGTACTGCGATGAGTGGCAGGGCGGGGCGTAAACGCGTGGATCCGGCTTACTAAAAGCCAGATAACAG
TATGCGTATTTGCGCGCTGATTTTTGCGGTATAAGAATATATACTGATATGTATACCCGAAGTATGTCAA
AAAGAGGTGTGCTATGAAGCAGCGTATTACAGTGACAGTTGACAGCGACAGCTATCAGTTGCTCAAGGCA
TATATGATGTCAATATCTCCGGTCTGGTAAGCACAACCATGCAGAATGAAGCCCGTCGTCTGCGTGCCGA
ACGCTGGAAAGCGGAAAATCAGGAAGGGATGGCTGAGGTCGCCCGGTTTATTGAAATGAACGGCTCTTTT
GCTGACGAGAACAGGGACTGGTGAAATGCAGTTTAAGGTTTACACCTATAAAAGAGAGAGCCGTTATCGT
CTGTTTGTGGATGTACAGAGTGATATTATTGACACGCCCGGGCGACGGATGGTGATCCCCCTGGCCAGTG
CACGTCTGCTGTCAGATAAAGTCTCCCGTGAACTTTACCCGGTGGTGCATATCGGGGATGAAAGCTGGCG
CATGATGACCACCGATATGGCCAGTGTGCCGGTCTCCGTTATCGGGGAAGAAGTGGCTGATCTCAGCCAC
CGCGAAAATGACATCAAAAACGCCATTAACCTGATGTTCTGGGGAATATAAATGTCAGGCTCCCTTATAC
ACAGCCAGTCTGCAGGTCGACCATAGTGACTGGATATGTTGTGTTTTACAGTATTATGTAGTCTGTTTTT
TATGCAAAATCTAATTTAATATATTGATATTTATATCATTTTACGTTTCTCGTTCAGCTTTCTTGTACAA
AGTGGTGATAAACTTAGATATCGCGGCCGCGGAAGCGCTGGTTACCTAGGAACCAGCCTCAAGAACACCC
GAATGGAGTCTCTAAGCTACATAATACCAACTTACACTTTACAAAATGTTGTCCCCCAAAATGTAGCCAT
TCGTATCTGCYCCWAAWAAAAARAAARTTTYTTCMCAWTCWAAAAAAAAAAAAAAAAAAAAAAAAAAAAA
AAAAMCCCCCCCCCCCCCCCCCTGCAGGGCCAAGTCGGCCGGCGCGCCATTCGCCCTATAGTGAGTCGTA
TTACAATTCACTGGCCGTCGTTTTACAACGTCGTGACTGGGAAAACCCTGGCGTTACCCAACTTAATCGC
CTTGCAGCACATCCCCCTTTCGCCAGCTGGCGTAATAGCGAAGAGGCCCGCACCGATCGCCCTTCCCAAC
AGTTGCGCAGCCTGAATGGCGAATGGAAATTGTAAGCGTTAATATTTTGTTAAAATTCGCGTTAAATTTT
TGTTAAATCAGCTCATTTTTTAACCAATAGGCCGAAATCGGCAAAATCCCTTATAAATCAAAAGAATAGA
CCGAGATAGGGT
[37 nt withheld, positions 5263-5299]
AAAGAACGTGGACTCCAACGTCAAAGG
[49 nt withheld, positions 5327-5375]
T
[91 nt withheld, positions 5377-5467]
G
[124 nt withheld, positions 5469-5592]
CAGGTG
Features (pLannotate 1.2.2; 21 found; start..end, strand, type, name):
     21..125     +  promoter       AmpR promoter: bla
    126..986     +  CDS            AmpR: β-lactamase; bla; confers resistance to ampicillin, carbenicillin, and related antibiotics
   1157..1745    +  rep_origin     ori: high-copy-number ColE1/pMB1/pBR322/pUC origin of replication
   1928..2020    +  CDS            lacI (fragment): lac repressor; lacI; The lac repressor binds to the lac operator to inhibit transcription in E. coli. This inhibition can be relieved by adding lactose or isopropyl-β-D-thiogalactopyranoside (IPTG).
   2033..2054    +  protein_bind   CAP binding site: CAP binding activates transcription in the presence of cAMP. E. coli catabolite activator protein
   2069..2099    +  promoter       lac promoter: promoter for the E. coli lac operon
   2107..2123    +  protein_bind   lac operator: The lac repressor binds to the lac operator to inhibit transcription in E. coli. This inhibition can be relieved by adding lactose or isopropyl-β-D-thiogalactopyranoside (IPTG). lac repressor encoded by lacI
   2168..2186    +  promoter       T3 promoter: promoter for bacteriophage T3 RNA polymerase
   2211..2253    +  5'UTR          Xenopus globin 5'-UTR: translational enhancer from the 5'-UTR of the major beta-globin gene of Xenopus laevis
   2269..2985    +  CDS            mClover3: mClover3 is a basic (constitutively fluorescent) green/yellow fluorescent protein published in 2016, derived from Aequorea victoria. It is reported to be a rapidly-maturing monomer with high acid sensitivity.
   2992..3116    +  protein_bind   attR1: mutant version of attR; recombination site for the Gateway® LR reaction LR Clonase™
   3141..3171    +  promoter       lac UV5 promoter: E. coli lac promoter with an "up" mutation
   3196..3224    +  promoter       cat promoter (fragment): promoter of the E. coli cat gene encoding chloramphenicol acetyltransferase
   3225..3884    +  CDS            CmR: chloramphenicol acetyltransferase; cat; confers resistance to chloramphenicol
   4063..4221    +  CDS            ccdA (fragment): CCDA_ECO57 - Also known as H, letA. Experimental evidence at protein level: Swiss-Prot protein existence level 1. Antitoxin component of a type II toxin-antitoxin (TA) system which inhibits the post-segregational killing (PSK) of plasmid-free cells, also referred to as a plasmid addiction system. Binds to and blocks the activity of CcdB; will also remove bound CcdB protein from the CcdB-GyrA complex by forming a CcdA-CcdB complex, a process termed rejuvenation. Functions as a transcriptional corepressor for the ccdAB operon, repression also requires CcdB (By similarity). From Escherichia coli
   4226..4528    +  CDS            ccdB: CCDB_ECOLI - Also known as G, letB, letD. Experimental evidence at protein level: Swiss-Prot protein existence level 1. Toxic component of a type II toxin-antitoxin (TA) system, functioning in plasmid maintainence. Responsible for the post- segregational killing (PSK) of plasmid-free cells, also referred to as a plasmid addiction system. Half-life of over 2 hours. Cell killing by CcdB is accompanied by filamentation, defects in chromosome and plasmid segregation, defects in cell division, formation of anucleate cells, decreased DNA synthesis and plasmid loss. Interferes with the activity of DN
   4572..4696    -  protein_bind   attR2: mutant version of attR; recombination site for the Gateway® LR reaction LR Clonase™
   4741..4864    +  3'UTR          Xenopus globin 3'-UTR: 3'-UTR of the major beta-globin gene of Xenopus laevis
   4955..4973    -  promoter       T7 promoter: promoter for bacteriophage T7 RNA polymerase
   4976..5133    +  CDS            lacZα (fragment): LacZα fragment of β-galactosidase; lacZ fragment
   5164..5592    -  rep_origin     f1 ori (sequence partly withheld): f1 bacteriophage origin of replication; arrow indicates direction of (+) strand synthesis
