[The description below was written by a language model from this plasmid's Addgene catalogue record and pLannotate feature annotations shown in this document.]
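Description:
pDEST-Spe4-Kozak-mClover3-RfA is an empty Gateway destination vector built for in vitro synthesis of mRNA encoding a protein of interest fused at its N-terminus to the green/yellow fluorescent protein mClover3. It derives from the pDEST-Spe4-RfA backbone, into which the Kozak-mClover3 tag was inserted at the BglII/StuI sites. The plasmid replicates at high copy in E. coli from a ColE1/pUC-type origin, carries an f1 origin, and has AmpR on the backbone. Because the Gateway cassette contains the ccdB toxin gene along with a chloramphenicol resistance gene, the unrecombined vector is maintained in a ccdB-tolerant strain under ampicillin plus chloramphenicol.

The transcription unit starts at a T3 RNA polymerase promoter, followed by the Xenopus beta-globin 5'-UTR, which acts as a translational enhancer, then the mClover3 coding sequence and the reading frame A cassette (attR1, CmR, ccdB, attR2), and ends with the Xenopus beta-globin 3'-UTR. A T7 promoter lies downstream in the opposite orientation. In an LR reaction with an entry clone, the CmR/ccdB segment between the attR sites is replaced by the gene of interest, placing it downstream of mClover3; ccdB provides counter-selection against non-recombined plasmid in standard strains. Sense transcripts made from the T3 promoter thus carry globin UTRs flanking the fusion ORF.

According to the depositor, the synthetic mRNA is intended for microinjection into ascidian eggs to overexpress and visualise the tagged protein in embryos. The depositor suggests it is likely also useful in zebrafish, Xenopus, sea urchin and cnidarians such as Clytia and Nematostella.
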