Addgene plasmid #186379: pDEST-Spe4-Kozak-mClover3-RfA
Purpose: (Empty Backbone) Destination vector for the expression of a fluorescent fusion of N-ter mClover3 and a protein of interest into embryos, by mRNA microinjection
Depositing lab: Patrick Lemaire. Depositing organization: CNRS UMR 5237, Centre de Recherche en Biologie cellulaire de Montpellier.
Backbone
  Vector backbone: pDEST-Spe4-RfA
  Backbone size (bp): 5598
  Vector type: Gateway destination vector
  Selectable markers: ccdB gene
Growth in bacteria
  Bacterial resistance: Chloramphenicol and Ampicillin, 25 & 100 μg/mL
  Growth temperature: 37°C
  Growth strain: ccdB Survival
  Copy number: High Copy
Gene/Insert
  Gene/Insert name: None
Terms and licenses: Academic/Nonprofit Terms; Industry Terms: Not Available to Industry
Depositor comments: Gateway destination vector for mRNA production to overexpress a protein of interest following microinjection into ascidian eggs. Likely to be useful for zebrafish, Xenopus, urchin and cnidarian (Clytia, Nematostella...) overexpression studies as well. Backbone was modified by insertion of N terminal mClover3 tag at Bgl II/Stu I restriction site
How to cite: pDEST-Spe4-Kozak-mClover3-RfA was a gift from Patrick Lemaire (Addgene plasmid # 186379 ; http://n2t.net/addgene:186379 ; RRID:Addgene_186379)
